Addgene plasmid #215129: mCherry-FEN1
Purpose: Expresses mCherry-FEN1 in mammalian cells from a retroviral vector.
Depositing lab: Michele Pagano. Depositing organization: NYU Grossman School of Medicine. Publication: CDK-independent role of D-type cyclins in regulating DNA mismatch repair. Rona G, Miwatani-Minter B, Zhang Q, Goldberg HV, Kerzhnerman MA, Howard JB, Simoneschi D, Lane E, Hobbs JW, Sassani E, Wang AA, Keegan S, Laverty DJ, Piett CG, Pongor LS, Xu ML, Andrade J, Thomas A, Sicinski P, Askenazi M, Ueberheide B, Fenyo D, Nagel ZD, Pagano M. Mol Cell. 2024 Feb 29:S1097-2765(24)00129-1. doi: 10.1016/j.molcel.2024.02.010. PubMed 38458201.
Backbone
  Vector backbone: pRetroQ-C1
  Backbone manufacturer: Takara Bio
  Vector type: Mammalian Expression, Retroviral
  Selectable markers: Puromycin
Growth in bacteria
  Bacterial resistance: Ampicillin, 100 μg/mL
  Growth temperature: 37°C
  Growth strain: NEB Stable
  Copy number: High Copy
Gene/Insert
  Gene/Insert name: FEN1
  Species: H. sapiens (human)
  Entrez Gene: FEN1 (a.k.a. FEN-1, MF1, RAD2)
  Promoter: CMV
  Tag / fusion protein: mCherry (N terminal on insert)
  Cloning method: Unknown
  Sequencing primers: 5′ mCherry_FWR; 3′ PGK_REV
Terms and licenses: Academic/Nonprofit Terms; Industry Terms: Not Available to Industry
How to cite: mCherry-FEN1 was a gift from Michele Pagano (Addgene plasmid # 215129 ; http://n2t.net/addgene:215129 ; RRID:Addgene_215129)
