[The description below was written by a language model from this plasmid's Addgene catalogue record and pLannotate feature annotations shown in this document.]
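Description:
mCherry-FEN1 is a self-inactivating gammaretroviral expression plasmid built on the pRetroQ-C1 backbone (Takara Bio), about 8.7 kb in the sequenced record, designed to deliver a red-fluorescent fusion of human flap endonuclease 1 into mammalian cells. In bacteria it is maintained through a high-copy ColE1/pUC-type origin and selected with ampicillin via the β-lactamase gene; small rop and bom fragments and an SV40 promoter segment are also annotated in the backbone.

The viral genome is transcribed in packaging cells from a hybrid 5' end in which the CMV enhancer and promoter are fused to a truncated Moloney murine sarcoma virus LTR. This is followed by a packaging signal (Ψ) and a truncated, start-codon-less gag segment that supports encapsidation of the RNA. The 3' LTR carries a U3 deletion, so after reverse transcription and integration the LTR promoter activity is lost and expression depends on the internal promoters. The first of these, a CMV enhancer/promoter, drives an mCherry coding sequence placed upstream of, and annotated as a separate feature from, the human FEN1 open reading frame, giving the N-terminally tagged fusion. FEN1 is a structure-specific nuclease that removes 5' flaps during Okazaki fragment processing and long-patch base excision repair. Downstream, a mouse PGK promoter drives puromycin N-acetyltransferase, allowing selection of transduced cells.

The construct is suited to producing retrovirus for stable, puromycin-selectable expression of mCherry-FEN1, for example to visualise the protein in live or fixed cells. It was deposited with a study on D-type cyclins and DNA mismatch repair, although the record does not detail the specific experiments.
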