Features (pLannotate 1.2.2; 21 found; start..end, strand, type, name):
    309..512     +  promoter       CMV promoter: human cytomegalovirus (CMV) immediate early promoter
    513..688     +  LTR            5' LTR (truncated): truncated long terminal repeat from Moloney murine sarcoma virus
    810..1084    +  misc_feature   MESV Ψ (fragment): packaging signal of murine embryonic stem cell virus
   1151..1567    +  CDS            gag (truncated): truncated Moloney murine leukemia virus (MMLV) gag gene lacking the start codon
   1642..1945    +  enhancer       CMV enhancer: human cytomegalovirus immediate early enhancer
   1946..2149    +  promoter       CMV promoter: human cytomegalovirus (CMV) immediate early promoter
   2194..2901    +  CDS            mCherry: mCherry is a basic (constitutively fluorescent) red fluorescent protein published in 2004, derived from Discosoma sp.. It is reported to be a very rapidly-maturing monomer with low acid sensitivity.
   2932..4068    +  CDS            FEN1: FEN1_HUMAN - Also known as RAD2. Experimental evidence at protein level: Swiss-Prot protein existence level 1. Structure-specific nuclease with 5'-flap endonuclease and 5'- 3' exonuclease activities involved in DNA replication and repair. During DNA replication, cleaves the 5'-overhanging flap structure that is generated by displacement synthesis when DNA polymerase encounters the 5'-end of a downstream Okazaki fragment. It enters the flap from the 5'-end and then tracks to cleave the flap base, leaving a nick for ligation. Also involved in the long patch base excision repair (LP-BER) pathway,
   4071..4098    +  misc_feature   MCS (fragment): multiple cloning site
   4131..4630    +  promoter       PGK promoter: mouse phosphoglycerate kinase 1 promoter
   4651..5250    +  CDS            PuroR: puromycin N-acetyltransferase; pac from Streptomyces alboniger; confers resistance to puromycin
   5321..5393    +  CDS            env (fragment): murine leukemia virus gPr80 envelope polyprotein precursor; env; proteolytically cleaved into gp70SU and p15TM subunits
   5435..5867    +  LTR            3' LTR (ΔU3): self-inactivating 3' long terminal repeat (LTR) from Moloney murine leukemia virus
   5936..5976    +  CDS            rop (fragment): Rop protein, which maintains plasmids at low copy number; rop
   6078..6116    +  misc_feature   bom (fragment): basis of mobility region from pBR322
   6133..6462    +  promoter       SV40 promoter: SV40 enhancer and early promoter
   6468..6569    +  misc_feature   bom (fragment): basis of mobility region from pBR322
   6755..7343    -  rep_origin     ori: high-copy-number ColE1/pMB1/pBR322/pUC origin of replication
   7514..8374    -  CDS            AmpR: β-lactamase; bla; confers resistance to ampicillin, carbenicillin, and related antibiotics
   8375..8479    -  promoter       AmpR promoter: bla
   8665..308     +  enhancer       CMV enhancer (across the origin): human cytomegalovirus immediate early enhancer
>Addgene plasmid #215129 | mCherry-FEN1 | addgene full sequence | sequence record 426797 | Addgene NGS Result
TCCGCGTTACATAACTTACGGTAAATGGCCCGCCTGGCTGACCGCCCAACGACCCCCGCCCATTGACGTC
AATAATGACGTATGTTCCCATAGTAACGCCAATAGGGACTTTCCATTGACGTCAATGGGTGGAGTATTTA
CGGTAAACTGCCCACTTGGCAGTACATCAAGTGTATCATATGCCAAGTACGCCCCCTATTGACGTCAATG
ACGGTAAATGGCCCGCCTGGCATTATGCCCAGTACATGACCTTATGGGACTTTCCTACTTGGCAGTACAT
CTACGTATTAGTCATCGCTATTACCATGGTGATGCGGTTTTGGCAGTACATCAATGGGCGTGGATAGCGG
TTTGACTCACGGGGATTTCCAAGTCTCCACCCCATTGACGTCAATGGGAGTTTGTTTTGGCACCAAAATC
AACGGGACTTTCCAAAATGTCGTAACAACTCCGCCCCATTGACGCAAATGGGCGGTAGGCGTGTACGGTG
GGAGGTCTATATAAGCAGAGCTCAATAAAAGAGCCCACAACCCCTCACTCGGCGCGCCAGTCTTCCGATA
GACTGCGTCGCCCGGGTACCCGTATTCCCAATAAAGCCTCTTGCTGTTTGCATCCGAATCGTGGTCTCGC
TGTTCCTTGGGAGGGTCTCCTCTGAGTGATTGACTACCCACGACGGGGGTCTTTCATTTGGGGGCTCGTC
CGGGATTTGGAGACCCCTGCCCAGGGACCACCGACCCACCACCGGGAGGTAAGCTGGCCAGCAACTTATC
TGTGTCTGTCCGATTGTCTAGTGTCTATGTTTGATGTTATGCGCCTGCGTCTGTACTAGTTAGCTAACTA
GCTCTGTATCTGGCGGACCCGTGGTGGAACTGACGAGTTCTGAACACCCGGCCGCAACCCTGGGAGACGT
CCCAGGGACTTTGGGGGCCGTTTTTGTGGCCCGACCTGAGGAAGGGAGTCGATGTGGAATCCGACCCCGT
CAGGATATGTGGTTCTGGTAGGAGACGAGAACCTAAAACAGTTCCCGCCTCCGTCTGAATTTTTGCTTTC
GGTTTGGAACCGAAGCCGCGCGTCTTGTCTGCTGCAGCGCTGCAGCATCGTTCTGTGTTGTCTCTGTCTG
ACTGTGTTTCTGTATTTGTCTGAAAATTAGGGCCAGACTGTTACCACTCCCTTAAGTTTGACCTTAGGTC
ACTGGAAAGATGTCGAGCGGATCGCTCACAACCAGTCGGTAGATGTCAAGAAGAGACGTTGGGTTACCTT
CTGCTCTGCAGAATGGCCAACCTTTAACGTCGGATGGCCGCGAGACGGCACCTTTAACCGAGACCTCATC
ACCCAGGTTAAGATCAAGGTCTTTTCACCTGGCCCGCATGGACACCCAGACCAGGTCCCCTACATCGTGA
CCTGGGAAGCCTTGGCTTTTGACCCCCCTCCCTGGGTCAAGCCCTTTGTACACCCTAAGCCTCCGCCTCC
TCTTCCTCCATCCGCCCCGTCTCTCCCCCTTGAACCTCCTCGTTCGACCCCGCCTCGATCCTCCCTTTAT
CCAGCCCTCACTCCTTCTCTAGGCGCCGGAATTGAAGATCATAGTTATTAATAGTAATCAATTACGGGGT
CATTAGTTCATAGCCCATATATGGAGTTCCGCGTTACATAACTTACGGTAAATGGCCCGCCTGGCTGACC
GCCCAACGACCCCCGCCCATTGACGTCAATAATGACGTATGTTCCCATAGTAACGCCAATAGGGACTTTC
CATTGACGTCAATGGGTGGAGTATTTACGGTAAACTGCCCACTTGGCAGTACATCAAGTGTATCATATGC
CAAGTACGCCCCCTATTGACGTCAATGACGGTAAATGGCCCGCCTGGCATTATGCCCAGTACATGACCTT
ATGGGACTTTCCTACTTGGCAGTACATCTACGTATTAGTCATCGCTATTACCATGGTGATGCGGTTTTGG
CAGTACATCAATGGGCGTGGATAGCGGTTTGACTCACGGGGATTTCCAAGTCTCCACCCCATTGACGTCA
ATGGGAGTTTGTTTTGGCACCAAAATCAACGGGACTTTCCAAAATGTCGTAACAACTCCGCCCCATTGAC
GCAAATGGGCGGTAGGCGTGTACGGTGGGAGGTCTATATAAGCAGAGCTGGTTTAGTGAACCGTCAGATC
CGCTAGCGCTACCGGTCGCCACCATGGTGAGCAAGGGCGAGGAGGATAACATGGCCATCATCAAGGAGTT
CATGCGCTTCAAGGTGCACATGGAGGGCTCCGTGAACGGCCACGAGTTCGAGATCGAGGGCGAGGGCGAG
GGCCGCCCCTACGAGGGCACCCAGACCGCCAAGCTGAAGGTGACCAAGGGTGGCCCCCTGCCCTTCGCCT
GGGACATCCTGTCCCCTCAGTTCATGTACGGCTCCAAGGCCTACGTGAAGCACCCCGCCGACATCCCCGA
CTACTTGAAGCTGTCCTTCCCCGAGGGCTTCAAGTGGGAGCGCGTGATGAACTTCGAGGACGGCGGCGTG
GTGACCGTGACCCAGGACTCCTCCCTGCAGGACGGCGAGTTCATCTACAAGGTGAAGCTGCGCGGCACCA
ACTTCCCCTCCGACGGCCCCGTAATGCAGAAGAAGACCATGGGCTGGGAGGCCTCCTCCGAGCGGATGTA
CCCCGAGGACGGCGCCCTGAAGGGCGAGATCAAGCAGAGGCTGAAGCTGAAGGACGGCGGCCACTACGAC
GCTGAGGTCAAGACCACCTACAAGGCCAAGAAGCCCGTGCAGCTGCCCGGCGCCTACAACGTCAACATCA
AGTTGGACATCACCTCCCACAACGAGGACTACACCATCGTGGAACAGTACGAACGCGCCGAGGGCCGCCA
CTCCACCGGCGGCATGGACGAGCTGTACAAGTCCGGACTCAGATCTGGAGGCGGAGGAAGCGGAATTCAA
GGCCTGGCCAAACTAATTGCTGATGTGGCCCCCAGTGCCATCCGGGAGAATGACATCAAGAGCTACTTTG
GCCGTAAGGTGGCCATTGATGCCTCTATGAGCATTTATCAGTTCCTGATTGCTGTTCGCCAGGGTGGGGA
TGTGCTGCAGAATGAGGAGGGTGAGACCACCAGCCACCTGATGGGCATGTTCTACCGCACCATTCGCATG
ATGGAGAACGGCATCAAGCCCGTGTATGTCTTTGATGGCAAGCCGCCACAGCTCAAGTCAGGCGAGCTGG
CCAAACGCAGTGAGCGGCGGGCTGAGGCAGAGAAGCAGCTGCAGCAGGCTCAGGCTGCTGGGGCCGAGCA
GGAGGTGGAAAAATTCACTAAGCGGCTGGTGAAGGTCACTAAGCAGCACAATGATGAGTGCAAACATCTG
CTGAGCCTCATGGGCATCCCTTATCTTGATGCACCCAGTGAGGCAGAGGCCAGCTGTGCTGCCCTGGTGA
AGGCTGGCAAAGTCTATGCTGCGGCTACCGAGGACATGGACTGCCTCACCTTCGGCAGCCCTGTGCTAAT
GCGACACCTGACTGCCAGTGAAGCCAAAAAGCTGCCAATCCAGGAATTCCACCTGAGCCGGATTCTGCAG
GAGCTGGGCCTGAACCAGGAACAGTTTGTGGATCTGTGCATCCTGCTAGGCAGTGACTACTGTGAGAGTA
TCCGGGGTATTGGGCCCAAGCGGGCTGTGGACCTCATCCAGAAGCACAAGAGCATCGAGGAGATCGTGCG
GCGACTTGACCCCAACAAGTACCCTGTGCCAGAAAATTGGCTCCACAAGGAGGCTCACCAGCTCTTCTTG
GAACCTGAGGTGCTGGACCCAGAGTCTGTGGAGCTGAAGTGGAGCGAGCCAAATGAAGAAGAGCTGATCA
AGTTCATGTGTGGTGAAAAGCAGTTCTCTGAGGAGCGAATCCGCAGTGGGGTCAAGAGGCTGAGTAAGAG
CCGCCAAGGCAGCACCCAGGGCCGCCTGGATGATTTCTTCAAGGTGACCGGCTCACTCTCTTCAGCTAAG
CGCAAGGAGCCAGAACCCAAGGGATCCACTAAGAAGAAGGCAAAGACTGGGGCAGCAGGGAAGTTTAAAA
GGGGAAAATAAGTCGACGGTACCGCGGGCCCGGGATCCACCGGATCTAGATAACTGATCATAATTCTACC
GGGTAGGGGAGGCGCTTTTCCCAAGGCAGTCTGGAGCATGCGCTTTAGCAGCCCCGCTGGGCACTTGGCG
CTACACAAGTGGCCTCTGGCCTCGCACACATTCCACATCCACCGGTAGGCGCCAACCGGCTCCGTTCTTT
GGTGGCCCCTTCGCGCCACCTTCTACTCCTCCCCTAGTCAGGAAGTTCCCCCCCGCCCCGCAGCTCGCGT
CGTGCAGGACGTGACAAATGGAAGTAGCACGTCTCACTAGTCTCGTGCAGATGGACAGCACCGCTGAGCA
ATGGAAGCGGGTAGGCCTTTGGGGCAGCGGCCAATAGCAGCTTTGCTCCTTCGCTTTCTGGGCTCAGAGG
CTGGGAAGGGGTGGGTCCGGGGGCGGGCTCAGGGGCGGGCTCAGGGGCGGGGCGGGCGCCCGAAGGTCCT
CCGGAGGCCCGGCATTCTGCACGCTTCAAAAGCGCACGTCTGCCGCGCTGTTCTCCTCTTCCTCATCTCC
GGGCCTTTCGACCTGCAGCCCAAGCTTACCATGACCGAGTACAAGCCCACGGTGCGCCTCGCCACCCGCG
ACGACGTCCCCAGGGCCGTACGCACCCTCGCCGCCGCGTTCGCCGACTACCCCGCCACGCGCCACACCGT
CGATCCGGACCGCCACATCGAGCGGGTCACCGAGCTGCAAGAACTCTTCCTCACGCGCGTCGGGCTCGAC
ATCGGCAAGGTGTGGGTCGCGGACGACGGCGCCGCGGTGGCGGTCTGGACCACGCCGGAGAGCGTCGAAG
CGGGGGCGGTGTTCGCCGAGATCGGCCCGCGCATGGCCGAGTTGAGCGGTTCCCGGCTGGCCGCGCAGCA
ACAGATGGAAGGCCTCCTGGCGCCGCACCGGCCCAAGGAGCCCGCGTGGTTCCTGGCCACCGTCGGCGTC
TCGCCCGACCACCAGGGCAAGGGTCTGGGCAGCGCCGTCGTGCTCCCCGGAGTGGAGGCGGCCGAGCGCG
CCGGGGTGCCCGCCTTCCTGGAGACCTCCGCGCCCCGCAACCTCCCCTTCTACGAGCGGCTCGGCTTCAC
CGTCACCGCCGACGTCGAGGTGCCCGAAGGACCGCGCACCTGGTGCATGACCCGCAAGCCCGGTGCCTGA
CGCCCGCCCCACGACCCGCAGCGCCCGACCGAAAGGAGCGCACGACCCCATGCATCGGCGTCTCGATCGA
GATATCAGTGGTCCAGGCTCTAGTTTTGACTCAACAATATCACCAGCTGAAGCCTATAGAGTACGAGCCA
TAGATAAAATAAAAGATTTTATTTAGTCTCCAGAAAAAGGGGGGAATGAAAGACCCCACCTGTAGGTTTG
GCAAGCTACTAGCTTAAGTAACGCCATTTTGCAAGGCATGGAAAAATACATAACTGAGAATAGAGAAGTT
CAGATCAAGGTCAGGAACAGATGGAACAGGGTCGATCGACCCTAGAGAACCATCAGATGTTTCCAGGGTG
CCCCAAGGACCTGAAATGACCCTGTGCCTTATTTGAACTAACCAATCAGTTCGCTTCTCGCTTCTGTTCG
CGCGCTTCTGCTCCCCGAGCTCAATAAAAGAGCCCACAACCCCTCACTCGGGGCGCCAGTCCTCCGATTG
ACTGAGTCGCCCGGGTACCCGTGTATCCAATAAACCCTCTTGCAGTTGCATCCGACTTGTGGTCTCGCTG
TTCCTTGGGAGGGTCTCCTCTGAGTGATTGACTACCCGTCAGCGGGGGTCTTTCATTTGGGGGCTCGTCC
GGGATCGGGAGACCCCTGCCCAGGGACCACCGACCCACCACCGGGAGGTAAGCTGGCTGCCTCGCGCGTT
TCGGTGATGACGGTGAAAACCTCTGACACATGCAGCTCCCGGAGACGGTCACAGCTTGTCTGTAAGCGGA
TGCCGGGAGCAGACAAGCCCGTCAGGGCGCGTCAGCGGGTGTTGGCGGGTGTCGGGGCGCAGCCATGACC
CAGTCACGTAGCGATAGCGGAGTGTAGATCCGGCTGTGGAATGTGTGTCAGTTAGGGTGTGGAAAGTCCC
CAGGCTCCCCAGCAGGCAGAAGTATGCAAAGCATGCATCTCAATTAGTCAGCAACCAGGTGTGGAAAGTC
CCCAGGCTCCCCAGCAGGCAGAAGTATGCAAAGCATGCATCTCAATTAGTCAGCAACCATAGTCCCGCCC
CTAACTCCGCCCATCCCGCCCCTAACTCCGCCCAGTTCCGCCCATTCTCCGCCCCATGGCTGACTAATTT
TTTTTATTTATGCAGAGGCCGAGGCCGCCTCGGCCTCTGAGCTATTCCAGAAGTAGTGAGGAGGCTTTTT
TGGAGGCCTAGGCTTTTGCAAAAAGCTTACTGGCTTAACTATGCGGCATCAGAGCAGATTGTACTGAGAG
TGCACCATATGCGGTGTGAAATACCGCACAGATGCGTAAGGAGAAAATACCGCATCAGGCGCTCTTCCGC
TTCCTCGCTCACTGACTCGCTGCGCTCGGTCGTTCGGCTGCGGCGAGCGGTATCAGCTCACTCAAAGGCG
GTAATACGGTTATCCACAGAATCAGGGGATAACGCAGGAAAGAACATGTGAGCAAAAGGCCAGCAAAAGG
CCAGGAACCGTAAAAAGGCCGCGTTGCTGGCGTTTTTCCATAGGCTCCGCCCCCCTGACGAGCATCACAA
AAATCGACGCTCAAGTCAGAGGTGGCGAAACCCGACAGGACTATAAAGATACCAGGCGTTTCCCCCTGGA
AGCTCCCTCGTGCGCTCTCCTGTTCCGACCCTGCCGCTTACCGGATACCTGTCCGCCTTTCTCCCTTCGG
GAAGCGTGGCGCTTTCTCATAGCTCACGCTGTAGGTATCTCAGTTCGGTGTAGGTCGTTCGCTCCAAGCT
GGGCTGTGTGCACGAACCCCCCGTTCAGCCCGACCGCTGCGCCTTATCCGGTAACTATCGTCTTGAGTCC
AACCCGGTAAGACACGACTTATCGCCACTGGCAGCAGCCACTGGTAACAGGATTAGCAGAGCGAGGTATG
TAGGCGGTGCTACAGAGTTCTTGAAGTGGTGGCCTAACTACGGCTACACTAGAAGGACAGTATTTGGTAT
CTGCGCTCTGCTGAAGCCAGTTACCTTCGGAAAAAGAGTTGGTAGCTCTTGATCCGGCAAACAAACCACC
GCTGGTAGCGGTGGTTTTTTTGTTTGCAAGCAGCAGATTACGCGCAGAAAAAAAGGATCTCAAGAAGATC
CTTTGATCTTTTCTACGGGGTCTGACGCTCAGTGGAACGAAAACTCACGTTAAGGGATTTTGGTCATGAG
ATTATCAAAAAGGATCTTCACCTAGATCCTTTTAAATTAAAAATGAAGTTTTAAATCAATCTAAAGTATA
TATGAGTAAACTTGGTCTGACAGTTACCAATGCTTAATCAGTGAGGCACCTATCTCAGCGATCTGTCTAT
TTCGTTCATCCATAGTTGCCTGACTCCCCGTCGTGTAGATAACTACGATACGGGAGGGCTTACCATCTGG
CCCCAGTGCTGCAATGATACCGCGAGACCCACGCTCACCGGCTCCAGATTTATCAGCAATAAACCAGCCA
GCCGGAAGGGCCGAGCGCAGAAGTGGTCCTGCAACTTTATCCGCCTCCATCCAGTCTATTAATTGTTGCC
GGGAAGCTAGAGTAAGTAGTTCGCCAGTTAATAGTTTGCGCAACGTTGTTGCCATTGCTGCAGGCATCGT
GGTGTCACGCTCGTCGTTTGGTATGGCTTCATTCAGCTCCGGTTCCCAACGATCAAGGCGAGTTACATGA
TCCCCCATGTTGTGCAAAAAAGCGGTTAGCTCCTTCGGTCCTCCGATCGTTGTCAGAAGTAAGTTGGCCG
CAGTGTTATCACTCATGGTTATGGCAGCACTGCATAATTCTCTTACTGTCATGCCATCCGTAAGATGCTT
TTCTGTGACTGGTGAGTACTCAACCAAGTCATTCTGAGAATAGTGTATGCGGCGACCGAGTTGCTCTTGC
CCGGCGTCAACACGGGATAATACCGCGCCACATAGCAGAACTTTAAAAGTGCTCATCATTGGAAAACGTT
CTTCGGGGCGAAAACTCTCAAGGATCTTACCGCTGTTGAGATCCAGTTCGATGTAACCCACTCGTGCACC
CAACTGATCTTCAGCATCTTTTACTTTCACCAGCGTTTCTGGGTGAGCAAAAACAGGAAGGCAAAATGCC
GCAAAAAAGGGAATAAGGGCGACACGGAAATGTTGAATACTCATACTCTTCCTTTTTCAATATTATTGAA
GCATTTATCAGGGTTATTGTCTCATGAGCGGATACATATTTGAATGTATTTAGAAAAATAAACAAATAGG
GGTTCCGCGCACATTTCCCCGAAAAGTGCCACCTGACGTCTAAGAAACCATTATTATCATGACATTAACC
TATAAAAATAGGCGTATCACGAGGCCCTTTCGTCTTCAAGAATTAGCTTGGCCATTGCATACGTTGTATC
CATATCATAATATGTACATTTATATTGGCTCATGTCCAACATTACCGCCATGTTGACATTGATTATTGAC
TAGTTATTAATAGTAATCAATTACGGGGTCATTAGTTCATAGCCCATATATGGAGT
